Addgene plasmid #144400: TFORF2921
Purpose: Lentiviral vector for overexpressing transcription factor ORFs with unique 24-bp barcodes. Barcodes facilitate identification of transcription factors in pooled screens.
Depositing lab: Feng Zhang. Depositing organization: Broad Institute. Publication: A transcription factor atlas of directed differentiation. Joung J, Ma S, Tay T, Geiger-Schuller KR, Kirchgatterer PC, Verdine VK, Guo B, Arias-Garcia MA, Allen WE, Singh A, Kuksenko O, Abudayyeh OO, Gootenberg JS, Fu Z, Macrae RK, Buenrostro JD, Regev A, Zhang F. Cell. 2023 Jan 5;186(1):209-229.e26. doi: 10.1016/j.cell.2022.11.026. PubMed 36608654.
Backbone
  Vector backbone: pLX_TRC317
  Backbone manufacturer: Broad Institute Genetic Perturbation Platform
  Backbone size w/o insert (bp): 8264
  Vector type: Mammalian Expression, Lentiviral
  Selectable markers: Puromycin
Growth in bacteria
  Bacterial resistance: Ampicillin, 100 μg/mL
  Growth temperature: 37°C
  Growth strain: NEB Stable
  Copy number: High Copy
Gene/Insert
  Gene/Insert name: NFIA
  Species: H. sapiens (human)
  Insert size (bp): 1766
  Entrez Gene: NFIA (a.k.a. BRMUTD, C1DELp32p31, CTF, DEL1P32P31, NF-I/A, NF1-A, NFI-A, NFI-L)
  Promoter: EF1a
  Cloning method: Unknown
  Sequencing primers: 5′ GGGTGGAGACTGAAGTTAGGCCAG; 3′ CACATAGCGTAAAAGGAGCAACATAG
Terms and licenses: Academic/Nonprofit Terms; Industry Terms: Not Available to Industry
Depositor comments: NM_001145512,ENST00000371189 . The transcription factor ORF portion of this plasmid was synthesized by Genewiz. Please test multiple small colonies in case of plasmid recombination. To make this collection available in a timely manner, a portion of this collection was not fully sequenced by Addgene. If an Addgene verified full plasmid sequence is not available, please contact us prior to placing an order to request the full sequence.
How to cite: TFORF2921 was a gift from Feng Zhang (Addgene plasmid # 144400 ; http://n2t.net/addgene:144400 ; RRID:Addgene_144400)
