[The description below was written by a language model from this plasmid's Addgene catalogue record and pLannotate feature annotations shown in this document.]
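Description:
TFORF2921 is a third-generation-style, self-inactivating lentiviral expression plasmid built on the pLX_TRC317 backbone. It carries the human transcription factor NFIA as one member of a barcoded transcription factor ORF collection. It is propagated in E. coli through a high-copy ColE1/pUC-type origin with ampicillin selection (AmpR under its own bla promoter). The backbone also holds an f1 origin and leftover cloning-vector elements: lac promoter/operator, lacZα and lacI fragments, and T7 and T3 promoters. The depositor warns that the plasmid can recombine, as is common for LTR-containing vectors.

The viral genome is transcribed from an RSV promoter fused to a truncated HIV-1 5' LTR. This is followed by the Ψ packaging signal with a partial gag sequence, and the RRE for Rev-dependent nuclear export. Next comes an SV40 early promoter/origin driving puromycin N-acetyltransferase, which allows selection of transduced mammalian cells. A cPPT/CTS element, which aids nuclear import of the preintegration complex, sits just upstream of the main cassette. In that cassette the strong constitutive EF-1α promoter drives the NFIA coding sequence. NFIA is a nuclear factor I family protein that binds a palindromic TTGGC-type motif and activates transcription. A WPRE downstream enhances transcript stability and expression, and the ΔU3 3' LTR inactivates the LTR promoter after integration. An SV40 polyadenylation signal lies outside the LTR.

The record states that each ORF is paired with a unique 24-bp barcode, but the feature table does not annotate it. A short U6 promoter fragment lies between the ORF and WPRE, and its function is not stated. The construct is intended for NFIA overexpression, alone or in pooled screens where barcode sequencing identifies the transcription factor, as in directed differentiation studies.
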