Features (pLannotate 1.2.2; 31 found; start..end, strand, type, name):
      1..1179    +  promoter       EF-1α promoter: strong constitutive promoter for human elongation factor EF-1α
   1331..2857    +  CDS            NFIA: NFIA_HUMAN - Also known as KIAA1439. Experimental evidence at protein level: Swiss-Prot protein existence level 1. Recognizes and binds the palindromic sequence 5'- TTGGCNNNNNGCCAA-3' present in viral and cellular promoters and in the origin of replication of adenovirus type 2. These proteins are individually capable of activating transcription and replication. From Homo sapiens (Human).
   2873..2926    +  promoter       U6 promoter (fragment): RNA polymerase III promoter for human U6 snRNA
   2968..3556    +  misc_feature   WPRE: woodchuck hepatitis virus posttranscriptional regulatory element
   3607..3626    +  misc_feature   cPPT/CTS (fragment): central polypurine tract and central termination sequence of HIV-1
   3628..3861    +  LTR            3' LTR (ΔU3): self-inactivating 3' long terminal repeat (LTR) from HIV-1
   3939..4060    +  polyA_signal   SV40 poly(A) signal: SV40 polyadenylation signal
   4100..4235    +  rep_origin     SV40 ori: SV40 origin of replication
   4256..4274    -  promoter       T7 promoter: promoter for bacteriophage T7 RNA polymerase
   4282..4437    +  CDS            lacZα (fragment): LacZα fragment of β-galactosidase; lacZ fragment
   4442..4870    +  rep_origin     f1 ori (sequence partly withheld): f1 bacteriophage origin of replication; arrow indicates direction of (+) strand synthesis
   4923..5027    +  promoter       AmpR promoter: bla
   5028..5888    +  CDS            AmpR: β-lactamase; bla; confers resistance to ampicillin, carbenicillin, and related antibiotics
   6059..6647    +  rep_origin     ori: high-copy-number ColE1/pMB1/pBR322/pUC origin of replication
   6830..6922    +  CDS            lacI (fragment): lac repressor; lacI; The lac repressor binds to the lac operator to inhibit transcription in E. coli. This inhibition can be relieved by adding lactose or isopropyl-β-D-thiogalactopyranoside (IPTG).
   6935..6956    +  protein_bind   CAP binding site: CAP binding activates transcription in the presence of cAMP. E. coli catabolite activator protein
   6971..7001    +  promoter       lac promoter: promoter for the E. coli lac operon
   7009..7025    +  protein_bind   lac operator: The lac repressor binds to the lac operator to inhibit transcription in E. coli. This inhibition can be relieved by adding lactose or isopropyl-β-D-thiogalactopyranoside (IPTG). lac repressor encoded by lacI
   7070..7088    +  promoter       T3 promoter: promoter for bacteriophage T3 RNA polymerase
   7116..7342    +  promoter       RSV promoter: Rous sarcoma virus enhancer/promoter
   7343..7523    +  LTR            5' LTR (truncated): truncated 5' long terminal repeat (LTR) from HIV-1
   7570..7695    +  misc_feature   HIV-1 Ψ: packaging signal of human immunodeficiency virus type 1
   7679..8042    +  CDS            HIV-1 gag (fragment): gag protein from human immunodeficiency virus 1; gag
   8188..8421    +  misc_feature   RRE: The Rev response element (RRE) of HIV-1 allows for Rev-dependent mRNA export from the nucleus to the cytoplasm.
   8798..8824    +  CDS            Rev (fragment): human immunodeficiency virus 1 (HIV-1) Rev protein; rev; enhances nuclear export of unspliced and incompletely spliced viral mRNAs
   8831..8854    +  promoter       SV40 promoter (fragment): SV40 early promoter
   8855..8926    +  promoter       SV40 promoter (fragment): SV40 enhancer and early promoter
   8950..9085    +  rep_origin     SV40 ori: SV40 origin of replication
   9131..9727    +  CDS            PuroR (fragment): puromycin N-acetyltransferase; pac from Streptomyces; confers resistance to puromycin
   9776..9893    +  misc_feature   cPPT/CTS: central polypurine tract and central termination sequence of HIV-1
   9958..10024   +  CDS            small t antigen (fragment): SV40 (simian virus 40) small t antigen
>Addgene plasmid #144400 | TFORF2921 | addgene full sequence | sequence record 353229 | Addgene NGS Result
GGCTCCGGTGCCCGTCAGTGGGCAGAGCGCACATCGCCCACAGTCCCCGAGAAGTTGGGGGGAGGGGTCG
GCAATTGAACCGGTGCCTAGAGAAGGTGGCGCGGGGTAAACTGGGAAAGTGATGTCGTGTACTGGCTCCG
CCTTTTTCCCGAGGGTGGGGGAGAACCGTATATAAGTGCAGTAGTCGCCGTGAACGTTCTTTTTCGCAAC
GGGTTTGCCGCCAGAACACAGGTAAGTGCCGTGTGTGGTTCCCGCGGGCCTGGCCTCTTTACGGGTTATG
GCCCTTGCGTGCCTTGAATTACTTCCACCTGGCTGCAGTACGTGATTCTTGATCCCGAGCTTCGGGTTGG
AAGTGGGTGGGAGAGTTCGAGGCCTTGCGCTTAAGGAGCCCCTTCGCCTCGTGCTTGAGTTGAGGCCTGG
CCTGGGCGCTGGGGCCGCCGCGTGCGAATCTGGTGGCACCTTCGCGCCTGTCTCGCTGCTTTCGATAAGT
CTCTAGCCATTTAAAATTTTTGATGACCTGCTGCGACGCTTTTTTTCTGGCAAGATAGTCTTGTAAATGC
GGGCCAAGATCTGCACACTGGTATTTCGGTTTTTGGGGCCGCGGGCGGCGACGGGGCCCGTGCGTCCCAG
CGCACATGTTCGGCGAGGCGGGGCCTGCGAGCGCGGCCACCGAGAATCGGACGGGGGTAGTCTCAAGCTG
GCCGGCCTGCTCTGGTGCCTGGCCTCGCGCCGCCGTGTATCGCCCCGCCCTGGGCGGCAAGGCTGGCCCG
GTCGGCACCAGTTGCGTGAGCGGAAAGATGGCCGCTTCCCGGCCCTGCTGCAGGGAGCTCAAAATGGAGG
ACGCGGCGCTCGGGAGAGCGGGCGGGTGAGTCACCCACACAAAGGAAAAGGGCCTTTCCGTCCTCAGCCG
TCGCTTCATGTGACTCCACGGAGTACCGGGCGCCGTCCAGGCACCTCGATTAGTTCTCGAGCTTTTGGAG
TACGTCGTCTTTAGGTTGGGGGGAGGGGTTTTATGCGATGGAGTTTCCCCACACTGAGTGGGTGGAGACT
GAAGTTAGGCCAGCTTGGCACTTGATGTAATTCTCCTTGGAATTTGCCCTTTTTGAGTTTGGATCTTGGT
TCATTCTCAAGCCTCAGACAGTGGTTCAAAGTTTTTTTCTTCCATTTCAGGTGTCGTGAGGCTAGCACCG
CCACCATGCAAATGTGCCGCCCGGCCTCCTCCTCGGTTCTCTACGTGCCCACGCGGTGGCCCGGGGGGTG
CGGGGCAACCTGGCAAAGTTGCCCAAGTCCTCCACCGAGACGCACACGCATACCCCAGCGCCCGGCAGTT
ATGTATTCTCCGCTCTGTCTCACCCAGGATGAATTTCATCCTTTCATCGAAGCACTTCTGCCCCACGTCC
GAGCCTTTGCCTACACATGGTTCAACCTGCAGGCCCGAAAACGAAAATACTTCAAAAAACATGAAAAGCG
TATGTCAAAAGAAGAAGAGAGAGCCGTGAAGGATGAATTGCTAAGTGAAAAACCAGAGGTCAAGCAGAAG
TGGGCATCTCGACTTCTGGCAAAGTTGCGGAAAGATATCCGACCCGAATATCGAGAGGATTTTGTTCTTA
CAGTTACAGGGAAAAAACCTCCATGTTGTGTTCTTTCCAACCCAGACCAGAAAGGCAAGATGCGAAGAAT
TGACTGCCTCCGCCAGGCAGATAAAGTCTGGAGGTTGGACCTTGTTATGGTGATTTTGTTTAAAGGTATT
CCGCTGGAAAGTACTGATGGCGAGCGCCTTGTAAAGTCCCCACAATGCTCTAATCCAGGGCTCTGTGTCC
AACCCCATCACATAGGGGTTTCTGTTAAGGAACTCGATTTATATTTGGCATACTTTGTGCATGCAGCAGA
TTCAAGTCAATCTGAAAGTCCCAGCCAGCCAAGTGACGCTGACATTAAGGACCAGCCAGAAAATGGACAT
TTGGGCTTCCAGGACAGTTTTGTCACATCAGGTGTTTTTAGTGTCACTGAGCTAGTAAGAGTGTCACAGA
CACCAATAGCTGCAGGAACTGGCCCAAATTTTTCTCTCTCAGATTTGGAAAGTTCTTCATACTACAGCAT
GAGTCCAGGAGCAATGAGGAGGTCTTTACCCAGCACATCCTCTACGAGCTCCACAAAGCGCCTCAAGTCT
GTGGAGGATGAAATGGACAGTCCTGGTGAGGAGCCATTTTATACAGGCCAAGGGCGCTCCCCAGGAAGTG
GCAGTCAGTCAAGTGGATGGCATGAAGTGGAGCCAGGAATGCCATCTCCAACCACACTGAAGAAGTCGGA
GAAGTCTGGTTTCAGCAGCCCCTCCCCTTCACAGACCTCCTCCCTGGGAACGGCGTTCACACAGCATCAC
CGACCTGTCATTACAGGACCCAGAGCAAGTCCGCATGCAACACCATCGACTCTTCATTTCCCGACATCAC
CCATTATCCAGCAGCCTGGGCCTTACTTCTCACACCCAGCCATCCGCTATCACCCTCAGGAGACGCTGAA
AGAATTTGTCCAACTTGTCTGCCCTGATGCTGGTCAGCAGGCTGGACAGGTGGGGTTCCTCAATCCCAAT
GGGAGCAGCCAAGGCAAGGTGCACAACCCATTCCTTCCCACCCCAATGTTGCCACCGCCACCGCCACCAC
CGATGGCCAGGCCTGTGCCTCTGCCGGTGCCAGACACAAAGCCTCCAACCACGTCAACAGAAGGAGGTGC
AGCCTCCCCCACGTCACCAACCTACTCGACACCCAGCACCTCCCCCGCAAACCGATTCGTCAGTGTTGGA
CCACGGGATCCAAGCTTTGTAAATATCCCTCAACAGACACAGTCCTGGTACCTGGGATAGTAATGAACTA
GTCCGTAACTTGAAAGTATTTCGATTTCTTGGCTTTATATATCTTGTGGAAAGGACGACAGATCAGCGTG
CACATGCATATCACGCGTTAAGTCGACAATCAACCTCTGGATTACAAAATTTGTGAAAGATTGACTGGTA
TTCTTAACTATGTTGCTCCTTTTACGCTATGTGGATACGCTGCTTTAATGCCTTTGTATCATGCTATTGC
TTCCCGTATGGCTTTCATTTTCTCCTCCTTGTATAAATCCTGGTTGCTGTCTCTTTATGAGGAGTTGTGG
CCCGTTGTCAGGCAACGTGGCGTGGTGTGCACTGTGTTTGCTGACGCAACCCCCACTGGTTGGGGCATTG
CCACCACCTGTCAGCTCCTTTCCGGGACTTTCGCTTTCCCCCTCCCTATTGCCACGGCGGAACTCATCGC
CGCCTGCCTTGCCCGCTGCTGGACAGGGGCTCGGCTGTTGGGCACTGACAATTCCGTGGTGTTGTCGGGG
AAATCATCGTCCTTTCCTTGGCTGCTCGCCTGTGTTGCCACCTGGATTCTGCGCGGGACGTCCTTCTGCT
ACGTCCCTTCGGCCCTCAATCCAGCGGACCTTCCTTCCCGCGGCCTGCTGCCGGCTCTGCGGCCTCTTCC
GCGTCTTCGCCTTCGCCCTCAGACGAGTCGGATCTCCCTTTGGGCCGCCTCCCCGCGTCGACTTTAAGAC
CAATGACTTACAAGGCAGCTGTAGATCTTAGCCACTTTTTAAAAGAAAAGGGGGGACTGGAAGGGCTAAT
TCACTCCCAACGAAGACAAGATCTGCTTTTTGCTTGTACTGGGTCTCTCTGGTTAGACCAGATCTGAGCC
TGGGAGCTCTCTGGCTAACTAGGGAACCCACTGCTTAAGCCTCAATAAAGCTTGCCTTGAGTGCTTCAAG
TAGTGTGTGCCCGTCTGTTGTGTGACTCTGGTAACTAGAGATCCCTCAGACCCTTTTAGTCAGTGTGGAA
AATCTCTAGCAGTACGTATAGTAGTTCATGTCATCTTATTATTCAGTATTTATAACTTGCAAAGAAATGA
ATATCAGAGAGTGAGAGGAACTTGTTTATTGCAGCTTATAATGGTTACAAATAAAGCAATAGCATCACAA
ATTTCACAAATAAAGCATTTTTTTCACTGCATTCTAGTTGTGGTTTGTCCAAACTCATCAATGTATCTTA
TCATGTCTGGCTCTAGCTATCCCGCCCCTAACTCCGCCCATCCCGCCCCTAACTCCGCCCAGTTCCGCCC
ATTCTCCGCCCCATGGCTGACTAATTTTTTTTATTTATGCAGAGGCCGAGGCCGCCTCGGCCTCTGAGCT
ATTCCAGAAGTAGTGAGGAGGCTTTTTTGGAGGCCTAGGGACGTACCCAATTCGCCCTATAGTGAGTCGT
ATTACGCGCGCTCACTGGCCGTCGTTTTACAACGTCGTGACTGGGAAAACCCTGGCGTTACCCAACTTAA
TCGCCTTGCAGCACATCCCCCTTTCGCCAGCTGGCGTAATAGCGAAGAGGCCCGCACCGATCGCCCTTCC
CAACAGTTGCGCAGCCTGAATGGCGAATGGG
[124 nt withheld, positions 4442-4565]
C
[91 nt withheld, positions 4567-4657]
A
[49 nt withheld, positions 4659-4707]
CCTTTGACGTTGGAGTCCACGTTCTTT
[37 nt withheld, positions 4735-4771]
ACCCTATCTCGGTCTATTCTTTTGATTTATAAGGGATTTTGCCGATTTCGGCCTATTGGTTAAAAAATGA
GCTGATTTAACAAAAATTTAACGCGAATTTTAACAAAATATTAACGCTTACAATTTAGGTGGCACTTTTC
GGGGAAATGTGCGCGGAACCCCTATTTGTTTATTTTTCTAAATACATTCAAATATGTATCCGCTCATGAG
ACAATAACCCTGATAAATGCTTCAATAATATTGAAAAAGGAAGAGTATGAGTATTCAACATTTCCGTGTC
GCCCTTATTCCCTTTTTTGCGGCATTTTGCCTTCCTGTTTTTGCTCACCCAGAAACGCTGGTGAAAGTAA
AAGATGCTGAAGATCAGTTGGGTGCACGAGTGGGTTACATCGAACTGGATCTCAACAGCGGTAAGATCCT
TGAGAGTTTTCGCCCCGAAGAACGTTTTCCAATGATGAGCACTTTTAAAGTTCTGCTATGTGGCGCGGTA
TTATCCCGTATTGACGCCGGGCAAGAGCAACTCGGTCGCCGCATACACTATTCTCAGAATGACTTGGTTG
AGTACTCACCAGTCACAGAAAAGCATCTTACGGATGGCATGACAGTAAGAGAATTATGCAGTGCTGCCAT
AACCATGAGTGATAACACTGCGGCCAACTTACTTCTGACAACGATCGGAGGACCGAAGGAGCTAACCGCT
TTTTTGCACAACATGGGGGATCATGTAACTCGCCTTGATCGTTGGGAACCGGAGCTGAATGAAGCCATAC
CAAACGACGAGCGTGACACCACGATGCCTGTAGCAATGGCAACAACGTTGCGCAAACTATTAACTGGCGA
ACTACTTACTCTAGCTTCCCGGCAACAATTAATAGACTGGATGGAGGCGGATAAAGTTGCAGGACCACTT
CTGCGCTCGGCCCTTCCGGCTGGCTGGTTTATTGCTGATAAATCTGGAGCCGGTGAGCGTGGGTCTCGCG
GTATCATTGCAGCACTGGGGCCAGATGGTAAGCCCTCCCGTATCGTAGTTATCTACACGACGGGGAGTCA
GGCAACTATGGATGAACGAAATAGACAGATCGCTGAGATAGGTGCCTCACTGATTAAGCATTGGTAACTG
TCAGACCAAGTTTACTCATATATACTTTAGATTGATTTAAAACTTCATTTTTAATTTAAAAGGATCTAGG
TGAAGATCCTTTTTGATAATCTCATGACCAAAATCCCTTAACGTGAGTTTTCGTTCCACTGAGCGTCAGA
CCCCGTAGAAAAGATCAAAGGATCTTCTTGAGATCCTTTTTTTCTGCGCGTAATCTGCTGCTTGCAAACA
AAAAAACCACCGCTACCAGCGGTGGTTTGTTTGCCGGATCAAGAGCTACCAACTCTTTTTCCGAAGGTAA
CTGGCTTCAGCAGAGCGCAGATACCAAATACTGTTCTTCTAGTGTAGCCGTAGTTAGGCCACCACTTCAA
GAACTCTGTAGCACCGCCTACATACCTCGCTCTGCTAATCCTGTTACCAGTGGCTGCTGCCAGTGGCGAT
AAGTCGTGTCTTACCGGGTTGGACTCAAGACGATAGTTACCGGATAAGGCGCAGCGGTCGGGCTGAACGG
GGGGTTCGTGCACACAGCCCAGCTTGGAGCGAACGACCTACACCGAACTGAGATACCTACAGCGTGAGCT
ATGAGAAAGCGCCACGCTTCCCGAAGGGAGAAAGGCGGACAGGTATCCGGTAAGCGGCAGGGTCGGAACA
GGAGAGCGCACGAGGGAGCTTCCAGGGGGAAACGCCTGGTATCTTTATAGTCCTGTCGGGTTTCGCCACC
TCTGACTTGAGCGTCGATTTTTGTGATGCTCGTCAGGGGGGCGGAGCCTATGGAAAAACGCCAGCAACGC
GGCCTTTTTACGGTTCCTGGCCTTTTGCTGGCCTTTTGCTCACATGTTCTTTCCTGCGTTATCCCCTGAT
TCTGTGGATAACCGTATTACCGCCTTTGAGTGAGCTGATACCGCTCGCCGCAGCCGAACGACCGAGCGCA
GCGAGTCAGTGAGCGAGGAAGCGGAAGAGCGCCCAATACGCAAACCGCCTCTCCCCGCGCGTTGGCCGAT
TCATTAATGCAGCTGGCACGACAGGTTTCCCGACTGGAAAGCGGGCAGTGAGCGCAACGCAATTAATGTG
AGTTAGCTCACTCATTAGGCACCCCAGGCTTTACACTTTATGCTTCCGGCTCGTATGTTGTGTGGAATTG
TGAGCGGATAACAATTTCACACAGGAAACAGCTATGACCATGATTACGCCAAGCGCGCAATTAACCCTCA
CTAAAGGGAACAAAAGCTGGAGCTGCAAGCTTAATGTAGTCTTATGCAATACTCTTGTAGTCTTGCAACA
TGGTAACGATGAGTTAGCAACATGCCTTACAAGGAGAGAAAAAGCACCGTGCATGCCGATTGGTGGAAGT
AAGGTGGTACGATCGTGCCTTATTAGGAAGGCAACAGACGGGTCTGACATGGATTGGACGAACCACTGAA
TTGCCGCATTGCAGAGATATTGTATTTAAGTGCCTAGCTCGATACATAAACGGGTCTCTCTGGTTAGACC
AGATCTGAGCCTGGGAGCTCTCTGGCTAACTAGGGAACCCACTGCTTAAGCCTCAATAAAGCTTGCCTTG
AGTGCTTCAAGTAGTGTGTGCCCGTCTGTTGTGTGACTCTGGTAACTAGAGATCCCTCAGACCCTTTTAG
TCAGTGTGGAAAATCTCTAGCAGTGGCGCCCGAACAGGGACTTGAAAGCGAAAGGGAAACCAGAGGAGCT
CTCTCGACGCAGGACTCGGCTTGCTGAAGCGCGCACGGCAAGAGGCGAGGGGCGGCGACTGGTGAGTACG
CCAAAAATTTTGACTAGCGGAGGCTAGAAGGAGAGAGATGGGTGCGAGAGCGTCAGTATTAAGCGGGGGA
GAATTAGATCGCGATGGGAAAAAATTCGGTTAAGGCCAGGGGGAAAGAAAAAATATAAATTAAAACATAT
AGTATGGGCAAGCAGGGAGCTAGAACGATTCGCAGTTAATCCTGGCCTGTTAGAAACATCAGAAGGCTGT
AGACAAATACTGGGACAGCTACAACCATCCCTTCAGACAGGATCAGAAGAACTTAGATCATTATATAATA
CAGTAGCAACCCTCTATTGTGTGCATCAAAGGATAGAGATAAAAGACACCAAGGAAGCTTTAGACAAGAT
AGAGGAAGAGCAAAACAAAAGTAAGACCACCGCACAGCAAGCGGCCGCTGATCTTCAGACCTGGAGGAGG
AGATATGAGGGACAATTGGAGAAGTGAATTATATAAATATAAAGTAGTAAAAATTGAACCATTAGGAGTA
GCACCCACCAAGGCAAAGAGAAGAGTGGTGCAGAGAGAAAAAAGAGCAGTGGGAATAGGAGCTTTGTTCC
TTGGGTTCTTGGGAGCAGCAGGAAGCACTATGGGCGCAGCGTCAATGACGCTGACGGTACAGGCCAGACA
ATTATTGTCTGGTATAGTGCAGCAGCAGAACAATTTGCTGAGGGCTATTGAGGCGCAACAGCATCTGTTG
CAACTCACAGTCTGGGGCATCAAGCAGCTCCAGGCAAGAATCCTGGCTGTGGAAAGATACCTAAAGGATC
AACAGCTCCTGGGGATTTGGGGTTGCTCTGGAAAACTCATTTGCACCACTGCTGTGCCTTGGAATGCTAG
TTGGAGTAATAAATCTCTGGAACAGATTTGGAATCACACGACCTGGATGGAGTGGGACAGAGAAATTAAC
AATTACACAAGCTTAATACACTCCTTAATTGAAGAATCGCAAAACCAGCAAGAAAAGAATGAACAAGAAT
TATTGGAATTAGATAAATGGGCAAGTTTGTGGAATTGGTTTAACATAACAAATTGGCTGTGGTATATAAA
ATTATTCATAATGATAGTAGGAGGCTTGGTAGGTTTAAGAATAGTTTTTGCTGTACTTTCTATAGTGAAT
AGAGTTAGGCAGGGATATTCACCATTATCGTTTCAGACCCACCTCCCAACCCCGAGGGGACCCATGCATT
GCATCTCAATTAGTCAGCAACCAGGTGTGGAAAGTCCCCAGGCTCCCCAGCAGGCAGAAGTATGCAAAGC
ATGCGTCTCAATTAGTCAGCAACCATAGTCCCGCCCCTAACTCCGCCCATCCCGCCCCTAACTCCGCCCA
GTTCCGCCCATTCTCCGCCCCATGGCTGACTAATTTTTTTTATTTATGCAGAGGCCGAGGCCGCCTCGGC
CTCTGAGCTATTCCAGAAGTAGTGAGGAGGCTTTTTTGGAGGCCTAGGCTTTTGCAAAAAGCTTTCTAGA
GGTACCACCGGAGCTTACCATGACCGAGTACAAGCCCACGGTGCGCCTCGCCACCCGCGACGACGTCCCC
AGGGCCGTACGCACCCTCGCCGCCGCGTTCGCCGACTACCCCGCCACGCGCCACACCGTCGATCCGGACC
GCCACATCGAGCGGGTCACCGAGCTGCAAGAACTCTTCCTCACGCGCGTCGGGCTCGACATCGGCAAGGT
GTGGGTCGCGGACGACGGCGCCGCCGTGGCGGTCTGGACCACGCCGGAGAGCGTCGAAGCGGGGGCGGTG
TTCGCCGAGATCGGCCCGCGCATGGCCGAGTTGAGCGGTTCCCGGCTGGCCGCGCAGCAACAGATGGAAG
GCCTCCTGGCGCCGCACCGGCCCAAGGAGCCCGCGTGGTTCCTGGCCACCGTCGGCGTCTCGCCCGACCA
CCAGGGCAAGGGTCTGGGCAGCGCCGTCGTGCTCCCCGGAGTGGAGGCGGCCGAGCGCGCCGGGGTGCCC
GCCTTCCTGGAGACCTCCGCGCCCCGCAACCTCCCCTTCTACGAGCGGCTCGGCTTCACCGTCACCGCCG
ACGTCGAGGTGCCCGAAGGACCGCGCACCTGGTGCATGACCCGCAAGCCCGGTGCCAGTTAACGAATTCT
AGATCTTGAGACAAATGGCAGTATTCATCCACAATTTTAAAAGAAAAGGGGGGATTGGGGGGTACAGTGC
AGGGGAAAGAATAGTAGACATAATAGCAACAGACATACAAACTAAAGAATTACAAAAACAAATTACAAAA
ATTCAAAATTTTCGGGTTTATTACAGGGACAGCAGAGATCCACTTTGGCGCCGGCTCGAGGCCTGCAGGT
GCAAAGATGGATAAAGTTTTAAACAGAGAGGAATCTTTGCAGCTAATGGACCTTCTAGGTCTTGAAAGGA
GTGGGAATT
