>Addgene plasmid #144400 | TFORF2921 | depositor partial sequence | sequence record 285315 | Insert
ACCGCCACCATGCAAATGTGCCGCCCGGCCTCCTCCTCGGTTCTCTACGTGCCCACGCGGTGGCCCGGGG
GGTGCGGGGCAACCTGGCAAAGTTGCCCAAGTCCTCCACCGAGACGCACACGCATACCCCAGCGCCCGGC
AGTTATGTATTCTCCGCTCTGTCTCACCCAGGATGAATTTCATCCTTTCATCGAAGCACTTCTGCCCCAC
GTCCGAGCCTTTGCCTACACATGGTTCAACCTGCAGGCCCGAAAACGAAAATACTTCAAAAAACATGAAA
AGCGTATGTCAAAAGAAGAAGAGAGAGCCGTGAAGGATGAATTGCTAAGTGAAAAACCAGAGGTCAAGCA
GAAGTGGGCATCTCGACTTCTGGCAAAGTTGCGGAAAGATATCCGACCCGAATATCGAGAGGATTTTGTT
CTTACAGTTACAGGGAAAAAACCTCCATGTTGTGTTCTTTCCAACCCAGACCAGAAAGGCAAGATGCGAA
GAATTGACTGCCTCCGCCAGGCAGATAAAGTCTGGAGGTTGGACCTTGTTATGGTGATTTTGTTTAAAGG
TATTCCGCTGGAAAGTACTGATGGCGAGCGCCTTGTAAAGTCCCCACAATGCTCTAATCCAGGGCTCTGT
GTCCAACCCCATCACATAGGGGTTTCTGTTAAGGAACTCGATTTATATTTGGCATACTTTGTGCATGCAG
CAGATTCAAGTCAATCTGAAAGTCCCAGCCAGCCAAGTGACGCTGACATTAAGGACCAGCCAGAAAATGG
ACATTTGGGCTTCCAGGACAGTTTTGTCACATCAGGTGTTTTTAGTGTCACTGAGCTAGTAAGAGTGTCA
CAGACACCAATAGCTGCAGGAACTGGCCCAAATTTTTCTCTCTCAGATTTGGAAAGTTCTTCATACTACA
GCATGAGTCCAGGAGCAATGAGGAGGTCTTTACCCAGCACATCCTCTACGAGCTCCACAAAGCGCCTCAA
GTCTGTGGAGGATGAAATGGACAGTCCTGGTGAGGAGCCATTTTATACAGGCCAAGGGCGCTCCCCAGGA
AGTGGCAGTCAGTCAAGTGGATGGCATGAAGTGGAGCCAGGAATGCCATCTCCAACCACACTGAAGAAGT
CGGAGAAGTCTGGTTTCAGCAGCCCCTCCCCTTCACAGACCTCCTCCCTGGGAACGGCGTTCACACAGCA
TCACCGACCTGTCATTACAGGACCCAGAGCAAGTCCGCATGCAACACCATCGACTCTTCATTTCCCGACA
TCACCCATTATCCAGCAGCCTGGGCCTTACTTCTCACACCCAGCCATCCGCTATCACCCTCAGGAGACGC
TGAAAGAATTTGTCCAACTTGTCTGCCCTGATGCTGGTCAGCAGGCTGGACAGGTGGGGTTCCTCAATCC
CAATGGGAGCAGCCAAGGCAAGGTGCACAACCCATTCCTTCCCACCCCAATGTTGCCACCGCCACCGCCA
CCACCGATGGCCAGGCCTGTGCCTCTGCCGGTGCCAGACACAAAGCCTCCAACCACGTCAACAGAAGGAG
GTGCAGCCTCCCCCACGTCACCAACCTACTCGACACCCAGCACCTCCCCCGCAAACCGATTCGTCAGTGT
TGGACCACGGGATCCAAGCTTTGTAAATATCCCTCAACAGACACAGTCCTGGTACCTGGGATAGTAATGA
ACTAGTCCGTAACTTGAAAGTATTTCGATTTCTTGGCTTTATATATCTTGTGGAAAGGACGACAGATCAG
CGTGCACATGCATATC
