>Addgene plasmid #144400 | TFORF2921 | depositor partial sequence | sequence record 285316 | Barcode
CAGATCAGCGTGCACATGCATATC
